>Addgene plasmid #54563 | mCherry2-C1 | addgene full sequence | sequence record 310151 | Addgene NGS Result
TCCCCTGATTCTGTGGATAACCGTATTACCGCCATGCATTAGTTATTAATAGTAATCAATTACGGGGTCA
TTAGTTCATAGCCCATATATGGAGTTCCGCGTTACATAACTTACGGTAAATGGCCCGCCTGGCTGACCGC
CCAACGACCCCCGCCCATTGACGTCAATAATGACGTATGTTCCCATAGTAACGCCAATAGGGACTTTCCA
TTGACGTCAATGGGTGGAGTATTTACGGTAAACTGCCCACTTGGCAGTACATCAAGTGTATCATATGCCA
AGTACGCCCCCTATTGACGTCAATGACGGTAAATGGCCCGCCTGGCATTATGCCCAGTACATGACCTTAT
GGGACTTTCCTACTTGGCAGTACATCTACGTATTAGTCATCGCTATTACCATGGTGATGCGGTTTTGGCA
GTACATCAATGGGCGTGGATAGCGGTTTGACTCACGGGGATTTCCAAGTCTCCACCCCATTGACGTCAAT
GGGAGTTTGTTTTGGCACCAAAATCAACGGGACTTTCCAAAATGTCGTAACAACTCCGCCCCATTGACGC
AAATGGGCGGTAGGCGTGTACGGTGGGAGGTCTATATAAGCAGAGCTGGTTTAGTGAACCGTCAGATCCG
CTAGCGCTACCGGTCGCCACCATGGTGAGCAAGGGCGAGGAGGATAACATGGCCATCATCAAGGAGTTCA
TGCGCTTCAAGGTGCACATGGAGGGCTCCGTGAACGGCCACGAGTTCGAGATCGAGGGCGAGGGCGAGGG
CCGCCCCTACGAGGGCACCCAGACCGCCAAGCTGAAGGTGACCAAGGGTGGCCCCCTGCCCTTCGCCTGG
GACATCCTGTCCCCTCAGTTCATGTACGGCTCCAAGGCCTACGTGAAGCACCCCGCCGACATCCCCGACT
ACTTGAAGCTGTCCTTCCCCGAGGGCTTCAATTGGGAGCGCGTGATGAACTTCGAGGACGGCGGCGTGGT
GACCGTGACCCAGGACTCCTCCCTGCAGGACGGCGAGTTCATCTACAAGGTGAAGCTGCGCGGCACCAAC
TTCCCCTCCGACGGCCCCGTAATGCAGTGTCGTACCATGGGCTGGGAGGCCTCCACTGAGCGGATGTACC
CCGAGGACGGCGCCCTGAAGGGCGAGATCAAGCAGAGGCTGAAGCTGAAGGACGGCGGCCACTACGACGC
TGAGGTCAAGACCACCTACAAGGCCAAGAAGCCCGTGCAGCTGCCCGGCGCCTACAACGTCGACATCAAG
TTGGACATCCTTTCCCACAACGAGGACTACACCATCGTGGAACAGTACGAACGCGCCGAGGGCCGCCACT
CCACCGGCGGCATGGACGAGCTGTACAAGTCCGGACTCAGATCTCGAGCTCAAGCTTCGAATTCTGCAGT
CGACGGTACCGCGGGCCCGGGATCCACCGGATCTAGATAACTGATCATAATCAGCCATACCACATTTGTA
GAGGTTTTACTTGCTTTAAAAAACCTCCCACACCTCCCCCTGAACCTGAAACATAAAATGAATGCAATTG
TTGTTGTTAACTTGTTTATTGCAGCTTATAATGGTTACAAATAAAGCAATAGCATCACAAATTTCACAAA
TAAAGCATTTTTTTCACTGCATTCTAGTTGTGGTTTGTCCAAACTCATCAATGTATCTTAACGCGTAAAT
TGTAAGCGTTAATATTTTGTTAAAATTCGCGTTAAATTTTTGTTAAATCAGCTCATTTTTTAACCAATAG
GCCGAAATCGGCAAAATCCCTTATAAATCAAAAGAATAGACCGAGATAGGGT
[37 nt withheld, positions 1803-1839]
AAAGAACGTGGACTCCAACGTCAAAGG
[49 nt withheld, positions 1867-1915]
T
[91 nt withheld, positions 1917-2007]
G
[124 nt withheld, positions 2009-2132]
CAGGTGGCACTTTTCGGGGAAATGTGCGCGGAACCCCTATTTGTTTATTTTTCTAAATACATTCAAATAT
GTATCCGCTCATGAGACAATAACCCTGATAAATGCTTCAATAATATTGAAAAAGGAAGAGTCCTGAGGCG
GAAAGAACCAGCTGTGGAATGTGTGTCAGTTAGGGTGTGGAAAGTCCCCAGGCTCCCCAGCAGGCAGAAG
TATGCAAAGCATGCATCTCAATTAGTCAGCAACCAGGTGTGGAAAGTCCCCAGGCTCCCCAGCAGGCAGA
AGTATGCAAAGCATGCATCTCAATTAGTCAGCAACCATAGTCCCGCCCCTAACTCCGCCCATCCCGCCCC
TAACTCCGCCCAGTTCCGCCCATTCTCCGCCCCATGGCTGACTAATTTTTTTTATTTATGCAGAGGCCGA
GGCCGCCTCGGCCTCTGAGCTATTCCAGAAGTAGTGAGGAGGCTTTTTTGGAGGCCTAGGCTTTTGCAAA
GATCGATCAAGAGACAGGATGAGGATCGTTTCGCATGATTGAACAAGATGGATTGCACGCAGGTTCTCCG
GCCGCTTGGGTGGAGAGGCTATTCGGCTATGACTGGGCACAACAGACAATCGGCTGCTCTGATGCCGCCG
TGTTCCGGCTGTCAGCGCAGGGGCGCCCGGTTCTTTTTGTCAAGACCGACCTGTCCGGTGCCCTGAATGA
ACTGCAAGACGAGGCAGCGCGGCTATCGTGGCTGGCCACGACGGGCGTTCCTTGCGCAGCTGTGCTCGAC
GTTGTCACTGAAGCGGGAAGGGACTGGCTGCTATTGGGCGAAGTGCCGGGGCAGGATCTCCTGTCATCTC
ACCTTGCTCCTGCCGAGAAAGTATCCATCATGGCTGATGCAATGCGGCGGCTGCATACGCTTGATCCGGC
TACCTGCCCATTCGACCACCAAGCGAAACATCGCATCGAGCGAGCACGTACTCGGATGGAAGCCGGTCTT
GTCGATCAGGATGATCTGGACGAAGAGCATCAGGGGCTCGCGCCAGCCGAACTGTTCGCCAGGCTCAAGG
CGAGCATGCCCGACGGCGAGGATCTCGTCGTGACCCATGGCGATGCCTGCTTGCCGAATATCATGGTGGA
AAATGGCCGCTTTTCTGGATTCATCGACTGTGGCCGGCTGGGTGTGGCGGACCGCTATCAGGACATAGCG
TTGGCTACCCGTGATATTGCTGAAGAGCTTGGCGGCGAATGGGCTGACCGCTTCCTCGTGCTTTACGGTA
TCGCCGCTCCCGATTCGCAGCGCATCGCCTTCTATCGCCTTCTTGACGAGTTCTTCTGAGCGGGACTCTG
GGGTTCGAAATGACCGACCAAGCGACGCCCAACCTGCCATCACGAGATTTCGATTCCACCGCCGCCTTCT
ATGAAAGGTTGGGCTTCGGAATCGTTTTCCGGGACGCCGGCTGGATGATCCTCCAGCGCGGGGATCTCAT
GCTGGAGTTCTTCGCCCACCCTAGGGGGAGGCTAACTGAAACACGGAAGGAGACAATACCGGAAGGAACC
CGCGCTATGACGGCAATAAAAAGACAGAATAAAACGCACGGTGTTGGGTCGTTTGTTCATAAACGCGGGG
TTCGGTCCCAGGGCTGGCACTCTGTCGATACCCCACCGAGACCCCATTGGGGCCAATACGCCCGCGTTTC
TTCCTTTTCCCCACCCCACCCCCCAAGTTCGGGTGAAGGCCCAGGGCTCGCAGCCAACGTCGGGGCGGCA
GGCCCTGCCATAGCCTCAGGTTACTCATATATACTTTAGATTGATTTAAAACTTCATTTTTAATTTAAAA
GGATCTAGGTGAAGATCCTTTTTGATAATCTCATGACCAAAATCCCTTAACGTGAGTTTTCGTTCCACTG
AGCGTCAGACCCCGTAGAAAAGATCAAAGGATCTTCTTGAGATCCTTTTTTTCTGCGCGTAATCTGCTGC
TTGCAAACAAAAAAACCACCGCTACCAGCGGTGGTTTGTTTGCCGGATCAAGAGCTACCAACTCTTTTTC
CGAAGGTAACTGGCTTCAGCAGAGCGCAGATACCAAATACTGTTCTTCTAGTGTAGCCGTAGTTAGGCCA
CCACTTCAAGAACTCTGTAGCACCGCCTACATACCTCGCTCTGCTAATCCTGTTACCAGTGGCTGCTGCC
AGTGGCGATAAGTCGTGTCTTACCGGGTTGGACTCAAGACGATAGTTACCGGATAAGGCGCAGCGGTCGG
GCTGAACGGGGGGTTCGTGCACACAGCCCAGCTTGGAGCGAACGACCTACACCGAACTGAGATACCTACA
GCGTGAGCTATGAGAAAGCGCCACGCTTCCCGAAGGGAGAAAGGCGGACAGGTATCCGGTAAGCGGCAGG
GTCGGAACAGGAGAGCGCACGAGGGAGCTTCCAGGGGGAAACGCCTGGTATCTTTATAGTCCTGTCGGGT
TTCGCCACCTCTGACTTGAGCGTCGATTTTTGTGATGCTCGTCAGGGGGGCGGAGCCTATGGAAAAACGC
CAGCAACGCGGCCTTTTTACGGTTCCTGGCCTTTTGCTGGCCTTTTGCTCACATGTTCTTTCCTGCGTTA
Features (pLannotate 1.2.2; 15 found; start..end, strand, type, name):
      1..32      +  rep_origin     RSF ori (fragment): Plasmids containing the RSF 1030 origin of replication can be propagated in E. coli cells that contain additional plasmids with compatible origins.
    100..403     +  enhancer       CMV enhancer: human cytomegalovirus immediate early enhancer
    404..607     +  promoter       CMV promoter: human cytomegalovirus (CMV) immediate early promoter
    652..1359    +  CDS            mCherry2: mCherry2 is a basic (constitutively fluorescent) red fluorescent protein published in 2017, derived from Discosoma sp.. It has very low acid sensitivity.
   1360..1425    +  misc_feature   MCS: multiple cloning site
   1442..1526    +  CDS            large T antigen (fragment): large T antigen from SV40 (simian virus 40)
   1549..1670    +  polyA_signal   SV40 poly(A) signal: SV40 polyadenylation signal
   1704..2132    -  rep_origin     f1 ori (sequence partly withheld): f1 bacteriophage origin of replication; arrow indicates direction of (+) strand synthesis
   2159..2263    +  promoter       AmpR promoter: bla
   2265..2622    +  promoter       SV40 promoter: SV40 enhancer and early promoter
   2657..3451    +  CDS            NeoR/KanR: aminoglycoside phosphotransferase from Tn5; aph(3')-II (or nptII); confers resistance to neomycin, kanamycin, and G418 (Geneticin®)
   3472..3624    +  CDS            ble (fragment): BLE_KLEPN - Experimental evidence at protein level: Swiss-Prot protein existence level 1. Binding protein with a strong affinity to the bleomycin family of antibiotics. Binds to CL990; an antimitotic-antibiotic compound. From Klebsiella pneumoniae.
   3683..3730    +  polyA_signal   HSV TK poly(A) signal: herpes simplex virus thymidine kinase polyadenylation signal (Cole and Stacy, 1985)
   3821..3837    -  polyA_signal   bGH poly(A) signal (fragment): bovine growth hormone polyadenylation signal
   4059..4647    +  rep_origin     ori: high-copy-number ColE1/pMB1/pBR322/pUC origin of replication
