[The description below was written by a language model from this plasmid's Addgene catalogue record and pLannotate feature annotations shown in this document.]
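Description:
mCherry2-C1 is an empty mammalian expression backbone of the "C1" fluorescent-protein cloning vector type, designed for making fusions in which the red fluorescent protein mCherry2 sits at the N terminus of a protein of interest. The catalogue lists the backbone at about 4.75 kb, and the sequenced record annotated here is 4,722 nt. It is maintained in E. coli at high copy through a ColE1/pUC-type origin and selected with kanamycin. An f1 phage origin is also present, which in principle allows single-stranded DNA production. A single NeoR/KanR (Tn5 aminoglycoside phosphotransferase) gene serves both hosts. A bacterial bla-type promoter drives it for kanamycin resistance in bacteria, while the adjacent SV40 enhancer/early promoter, together with an HSV TK polyadenylation signal, drives it in mammalian cells for G418 selection of stable transfectants.

The expression cassette consists of the human CMV immediate-early enhancer and promoter, the mCherry2 coding sequence, a multiple cloning site placed directly after the fluorescent protein, and an SV40 polyadenylation signal. No insert is present. A gene cloned in frame into the polylinker is expressed as an mCherry2-tagged fusion, while the unmodified vector would be expected to express mCherry2 itself. mCherry2 is a constitutively fluorescent Discosoma-derived red protein, recorded with excitation at 587 nm and emission at 610 nm. The short annotated fragments (RSF ori, SV40 large T antigen, ble, bGH poly(A)) appear to be partial sequence matches or backbone remnants rather than functional elements. The vector is typically used for live-cell localization imaging of tagged proteins. The depositor cautions that polylinker restriction sites shown in the supplemental map may not be unique, so cloning should be planned from the full sequence.
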