Addgene plasmid #54563: mCherry2-C1
Purpose: (Empty Backbone) Localization: C1 Cloning Vector, Excitation: 587, Emission: 610
Depositing lab: Michael Davidson. Depositing organization: Florida State University, Tallahassee.
Backbone
  Vector backbone: mCherry2-C1
  Backbone size (bp): 4750
  Vector type: Mammalian Expression
  Selectable markers: Neomycin (select with G418)
  Tag / fusion protein: mCherry2 (N terminal on backbone)
Growth in bacteria
  Bacterial resistance: Kanamycin, 50 μg/mL
  Growth temperature: 37°C
  Growth strain: DH5alpha
  Copy number: High Copy
Gene/Insert
  Gene/Insert name: None
  Tag / fusion protein: mCherry2 (N terminal on backbone)
  Cloning method: Unknown
  Sequencing primers: 5′ CMV-F; 3′ SV40pA-R
Terms and licenses: Academic/Nonprofit Terms; Industry Terms: Not Available to Industry
Depositor comments: Excitation = 587; Emission = 610 Please note that the restriction sites indicated in the supplemental file may not be unique. We recommend using the Addgene NGS sequence for designing cloning strategies.
How to cite: mCherry2-C1 was a gift from Michael Davidson (Addgene plasmid # 54563 ; http://n2t.net/addgene:54563 ; RRID:Addgene_54563)
