>Addgene plasmid #54563 | mCherry2-C1 | depositor partial sequence | sequence record 84960 | insert sequence
CAACTCCGCCCCATTGACGCAAATGGGCGGTAGGCGTGTACGGTGGGAGGTCTATATAAGCAGAGCTGGT
TTAGTGAACCGTCAGATCCGCTAGCGCTACCGGTCGCCACCATGGTGAGCAAGGGCGAGGAGGATAACAT
GGCCATCATCAAGGAGTTCATGCGCTTCAAGGTGCACATGGAGGGCTCCGTGAACGGCCACGAGTTCGAG
ATCGAGGGCGAGGGCGAGGGCCGCCCCTACGAGGGCACCCAGACCGCCAAGCTGAAGGTGACCAAGGGTG
GCCCCCTGCCCTTCGCCTGGGACATCCTGTCCCCTCAGTTCATGTACGGCTCCAAGGCCTACGTGAAGCA
CCCCGCCGACATCCCCGACTACTTGAAGCTGTCCTTCCCCGAGGGCTTCAATTGGGAGCGCGTGATGAAC
TTCGAGGACGGCGGCGTGGTGACCGTGACCCAGGACTCCTCCCTGCAGGACGGCGAGTTCATCTACAAGG
TGAAGCTGCGCGGCACCAACTTCCCCTCCGACGGCCCCGTAATGCAGTGTCGTACCATGGGCTGGGAGGC
CTCCACTGAGCGGATGTACCCCGAGGACGGCGCCCTGAAGGGCGAGATCAAGCAGAGGCTGAAGCTGAAG
GACGGCGGCCACTACGACGCTGAGGTCAAGACCACCTACAAGGCCAAGAAGCCCGTGCAGCTGCCCGGCG
CCTACAACGTCGACATCAAGTTGGACATCCTTTCCCACAACGAGGACTACACCATCGTGGAACAGTACGA
ACGCGCCGAGGGCCGCCACTCCACCGGCGGCATGGACGAGCTGTACAAGTCCGGACTCAGATCTCGAGCT
CAAGCTTCGAATTCTGCAGTCGACGGTACCGCGGGCCCGGGATCCACCGGATCTAGATAACTGATCATAA
TCAGCCATACCACATTTGTAGAGGTTTTACTTGCTTTAAAAAACCTCCCACACCTCCCCCTGAACCTGAA
ACATAAAATGAATG
