>Addgene plasmid #54563 | mCherry2-C1 | addgene partial sequence | sequence record 91049 | CMV-F 5'-CGCAAATGGGCGGTAGGCGTG-3'
GTGACCGTCAGATCCGCTAGCGCTACCGGTCGCCACCATGGTGAGCAAGGGCGAGGAGGATAACATGGCC
ATCATCAAGGAGTTCATGCGCTTCAAGGTGCACATGGAGGGCTCCGTGAACGGCCACGAGTTCGAGATCG
AGGGCGAGGGCGAGGGCCGCCCCTACGAGGGCACCCAGACCGCCAAGCTGAAGGTGACCAAGGGTGGCCC
CCTGCCCTTCGCCTGGGACATCCTGTCCCCTCAGTTCATGTACGGCTCCAAGGCCTACGTGAAGCACCCC
GCCGACATCCCCGACTACTTGAAGCTGTCCTTCCCCGAGGGCTTCAATTGGGAGCGCGTGATGAACTTCG
AGGACGGCGGCGTGGTGACCGTGACCCAGGACTCCTCCCTGCAGGACGGCGAGTTCATCTACAAGGTGAA
GCTGCGCGGCACCAACTTCCCCTCCGACGGCCCCGTAATGCAGTGTCGTACCATGGGCTGGGAGGCCTCC
ACTGAGCGGATGTACCCCGAGGACGGCGCCCTGAAGGGCGAGATCAAGCAGAGGCTGAAGCTGAAGGACG
GCGGCCACTACGACGCTGAGGTCAAGACCACCTACAAGGCCAAGAAGCCCGTGCAGCTGCCCGGCGCCTA
CAACGTCGACATCAAGTTGGACATCCTTTCCCACAACGAGGACTACACCATCGTGGAACAGTACGAACGC
GCCGAGGGCCGCCACTCCACCGGCGGCATGGACGAGCTGTACAAGTCCGGACTCAGATCTCGAGCTCAAG
CTTCGAATTCTGCAGTCGACGGTACCGCGGG
